>Addgene plasmid #61322 | pCri-14a | depositor partial sequence | sequence record 99652 | Cloning/Expression region
CCTCTAGAATAATTTTGTTTAACTTTAAGAAGGAGATATACTATGAAACATCACCATCACCATCACCCTA
TGACCGACATCTACATCCCGCCGGAGGGTCTCTACTTCCGCCTCCTTGGCTTTGCCAGTCGGCAGGTGAT
CTTCGCGCGCAACTCTCCCTCTCCCGATGTTGGTCTGTCTCCGGTCAACGACCAGGCTACCGACCAGTAC
TTCTCGCTCATCTACGGCACTGGAGAACACGCCGGTCTCTACGCGATAAAGAGCAAAGCGACGGGCAAGG
TGCTCTTCTCGCGTAGGCCTGCGGAACCGTATGTGGGCCAAATCGATGGCGACGGGCGTTATCCCGACAA
CTGGTTCAAGATTGAGCCAGGAAAGACCTATCTCTCCAAATATTTCCGGCTCGTTCAGCCGTCGACTGGC
ACCGCGCTTGTCTCGCGCACGCATTTGCAGCCATACTTCTGGAATCACCCTCAGACTGAAGTCTTCGACG
ACCAATACTTCACCTTCCTCTTCGAGGATGCAAGCTCTTCTGAAAACCTGTATTTCCAGGGCGCCATGGC
CAAAGTGAGCAAGGGCGAGGAGCTGTTCACCGGGGTGGTGCCCATCCTGGTCGAGCTGGACGGCGACGTA
AACGGCCACAAGTTCAGCGTGTCCGGCGAGGGCGAGGGCGATGCCACCTACGGCAAGCTGACCCTGAAGT
TCATCTGCACCACCGGCAAGCTGCCCGTGCCCTGGCCCACCCTCGTGACCACCTTCGGCTACGGCCTGCA
GTGCTTCGCCCGCTACCCCGACCACATGAAGCAGCACGACTTCTTCAAGTCCGCCATGCCCGAAGGCTAC
GTCCAGGAGCGCACCATCTTCTTCAAGGACGACGGCAACTACAAGACCCGCGCCGAGGTGAAGTTCGAGG
GCGACACCCTGGTGAACCGCATCGAGCTGAAGGGCATCGACTTCAAGGAGGACGGCAACATCCTGGGGCA
CAAGCTGGAGTACAACTACAACAGCCACAACGTCTATATCATGGCCGACAAGCAGAAGAACGGCATCAAG
GTGAACTTCAAGATCCGCCACAACATCGAGGACGGCAGCGTGCAGCTCGCCGACCACTACCAGCAGAACA
CCCCCATCGGCGACGGCCCCGTGCTGCTGCCCGACAACCACTACCTGAGCACCCAGTCCGCCCTGAGCAA
AGACCCCAACGAGAAGCGCGATCACATGGTCCTGCTGGAGTTCGTGACCGCCGCCGGGATCACTCTCGGC
ATGGACGAGCTGTACAAGTAAGGTACCGGATCCGAATTCGAGCTCCGTCGACAAGCTTGCGGCCGCACTC
GAGCACCACCACCACCACCACTGAGATCCGGCTGCTAACAAA
