>Addgene plasmid #61322 | pCri-14a | addgene partial sequence | sequence record 101010 | EGFP-C 5'-CATGGTCCTGCTGGAGTTCGTG-3'
GTAAGGTACCGGATCCGAATTCGAGCTCCGTCGACAAGCTTGCGGCCGCACTCGAGCACCACCACCACCA
CCACTGAGATCCGGCTGCTAACAAAGCCCGAAAGGAAGCTGAGTTGGCTGCTGCCACCGCTGAGCAATAA
CTAGCATAACCCCTTGGGGCCTCTAAACGGGTCTTGAGGGGTTTTTTGCTGAAAGGAGGAACTATATCCG
GATTGGCGAATGGG
[124 nt withheld, positions 225-348]
C
[91 nt withheld, positions 350-440]
A
[49 nt withheld, positions 442-490]
CCTTTGACGTTGGAGTCCACGTTCTTT
[37 nt withheld, positions 518-554]
ACCCTATCTCGGTCTATTCTTTTGATTTATAAGGGATTTTGCCGATTTCGGCCTATTGGTTAAAAAATGA
GCTGATTTAACAAAAATTTAACGCGAATTTTAACAAAATATTAACGCTTACAATTTAGGTGGCACTTTTC
GGGGAAATGTGCGCGGAACCCCTATTTGTTTATTTTTCTAAATACATTCAAATATGTATCCGCTCATGAA
TTAATTCTTAG
