>Addgene plasmid #61322 | pCri-14a | addgene partial sequence | sequence record 101335 | EGFP-N 5'-CGTCGCCGTCCAGCTCGACCAG-3'
ACGCCGAAACAAGCGCTCATGAGCCCGAAGTGGCGAGCCCGATCTTCCCCATCGGTGATGTCGGCGATAT
AGGCGCCAGCAACCGCACCTGTGGCGCCGGTGATGCCGGCCACGATGCGTCCGGCGTAGAGGATCGAGAT
CTCGATCCCGCGAAATTAATACGACTCACTATAGGGGAATTGTGAGCGGATAACAATTCCCCTCTAGAAA
TAATTTTGTTTAACTTTAAGAAGGAGATATACTATGAAACATCACCATCACCATCACCCTATGACCGACA
TCTACATCCCGCCGGAGGGTCTCTACTTCCGCCTCCTTGGCTTTGCCAGTCGGCAGGTGATCTTCGCGCG
CAACTCTCCCTCTCCCGATGTTGGTCTGTCTCCGGTCAACGACCAGGCTACCGACCAGTACTTCTCGCTC
ATCTACGGCACTGGAGAACACGCCGGTCTCTACGCGATAAAGAGCAAAGCGACGGGCAAGGTGCTCTTCT
CGCGTAGGCCTGCGGAACCGTATGTGGGCCAAATCGATGGCGACGGGCGTTATCCCGACAACTGGTTCAA
GATTGAGCCAGGAAAGACCTATCTCTCCAAATATTTCCGGCTCGTTCAGCCGTCGACTGGCACCGCGCTT
GTCTCGCGCACGCATTTGCAGCCATACTTCTGGAATCACCCTCAGACTGAAGTCTTCGACGACCAATACT
TCACCTTCCTCTTCGAGGATGCAAGCTCTTCTGAAAACCTGTATTTCCAGGGCGCCATGGCCAAA
