[The description below was written by a language model from this plasmid's Addgene catalogue record.]
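Description:
pCri-14a is a bacterial expression plasmid built on a pET backbone and belongs to the pCri system, a collection of vectors assembled for recombinant protein expression and purification. The catalogue lists a total size of about 6.5 kb, kanamycin resistance as the selectable marker, and low copy number, with propagation in a standard cloning strain of E. coli. No feature table accompanies the entry, so the promoter, origin of replication and other regulatory elements are not explicitly recorded. pET-family vectors generally rely on a T7 promoter under lac operator control and need a host supplying T7 RNA polymerase for expression, but this should be checked against the sequence rather than assumed for this plasmid.

The recorded insert is green fluorescent protein, flanked by fusion tags: a His-tag and an LSL-tag at the N terminus, and a further His-tag at the C terminus. The His-tags allow capture of the product by immobilised metal affinity chromatography. The LSL-tag is a fusion partner placed upstream of the insert, but the record does not explain its origin or function. It also does not mention any protease cleavage sites between the tags and the insert, or which GFP variant is used. The role of the GFP insert is not spelled out either. It could plausibly serve as an easily monitored test or placeholder protein to be exchanged for a gene of interest, but that is an inference. The stated purpose is simply protein expression, consistent with producing N-terminally His/LSL-tagged fusion proteins in bacteria for later purification.
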