Addgene plasmid #61322: pCri-14a
Purpose: Protein expression.
Depositing lab: F Xavier Gomis-Ruth. Depositing organization: Institut de Biologia Molecular de Barcelona (IBMB-CSIC). Publication: The pCri System: A Vector Collection for Recombinant Protein Expression and Purification. Goulas T, Cuppari A, Garcia-Castellanos R, Snipas S, Glockshuber R, Arolas JL, Gomis-Ruth FX. PLoS One. 2014 Nov 11;9(11):e112643. doi: 10.1371/journal.pone.0112643. eCollection 2014. PONE-D-14-36402 PubMed 25386923.
Backbone
  Vector backbone: pET
  Total vector size (bp): 6500
  Vector type: Bacterial Expression
Growth in bacteria
  Bacterial resistance: Kanamycin, 50 μg/mL
  Growth temperature: 37°C
  Growth strain: DH5alpha
  Copy number: Low Copy
Gene/Insert
  Gene/Insert name: Green fluorescent protein
  Tag / fusion protein: His-tag (N terminal on insert); LSL-tag (N terminal on insert); His-tag (C terminal on insert)
Terms and licenses: Academic/Nonprofit Terms; Industry Terms: Not Available to Industry
How to cite: pCri-14a was a gift from F Xavier Gomis-Ruth (Addgene plasmid # 61322 ; http://n2t.net/addgene:61322 ; RRID:Addgene_61322)
